>Addgene plasmid #89152 | pCAG-FAST-p10 | depositor full sequence | sequence record 172781 | pCAG-FAST-p10 sequence 6001 bps
GACATTGATTATTGACTAGTTATTAATAGTAATCAATTACGGGGTCATTAGTTCATAGCCCATATATGGA
GTTCCGCGTTACATAACTTACGGTAAATGGCCCGCCTGGCTGACCGCCCAACGACCCCCGCCCATTGACG
TCAATAATGACGTATGTTCCCATAGTAACGCCAATAGGGACTTTCCATTGACGTCAATGGGTGGAGTATT
TACGGTAAACTGCCCACTTGGCAGTACATCAAGTGTATCATATGCCAAGTACGCCCCCTATTGACGTCAA
TGACGGTAAATGGCCCGCCTGGCATTATGCCCAGTACATGACCTTATGGGACTTTCCTACTTGGCAGTAC
ATCTACGTATTAGTCATCGCTATTACCATGGTCGAGGTGAGCCCCACGTTCTGCTTCACTCTCCCCATCT
CCCCCCCCTCCCCACCCCCAATTTTGTATTTATTTATTTTTTAATTATTTTGTGCAGCGATGGGGGCGGG
GGGGGGGGGGGGGGGCGCCAGGCGGGGCGGGGCGGGGCGAGGGGCGGGGCGGGGCGAGGCGGAGAGGTGC
GGCGGCAGCCAATCAGAGCGGCGCGCTCCGAAAGTTTCCTTTTATGGCGAGGCGGCGGCGGCGGCGGCCC
TATAAAAAGCGAAGCGCGCGGCGGGCGGGAGTCGCTGCGTTGCCTTCGCCCCGTGCCCCGCTCCGCGCCG
CCTCGCGCCGCCCGCCCCGGCTCTGACTGACCGCGTTACTCCCACAGGTGAGCGGGCGGGACGGCCCTTC
TCCTCCGGGCTGTAATTAGCGCTTGGTTTAATGACGGCTCGTTTCTTTTCTGTGGCTGCGTGAAAGCCTT
AAAGGGCTCCGGGAGGGCCCTTTGTGCGGGGGGGAGCGGCTCGGGGGGTGCGTGCGTGTGTGTGTGCGTG
GGGAGCGCCGCGTGCGGCTCCGCGCTGCCCGGCGGCTGTGAGCGCTGCGGGCGCGGCGCGGGGCTTTGTG
CGCTCCGCAGTGTGCGCGAGGGGAGCGCGGCCGGGGGCGGTGCCCCGCGGTGCGGGGGGGGCTGCGAGGG
GAACAAAGGCTGCGTGCGGGGTGTGTGCGTGGGGGGGTGAGCAGGGGGTGTGGGCGCGTCGGTCGGGCTG
CAACCCCCCCTGCACCCCCCTCCCCGAGTTGCTGAGCACGGCCCGGCTTCGGGTGCGGGGCTCCGTACGG
GGCGTGGCGCGGGGCTCGCCGTGCCGGGCGGGGGGTGGCGGCAGGTGGGGGTGCCGGGCGGGGCGGGGCC
GCCTCGGGCCGGGGAGGGCTCGGGGGAGGGGCGCGGCGGCCCCCGGAGCGCCGGCGGCTGTCGAGGCGCG
GCGAGCCGCAACCATTGCCTTTTATGGTAATCGTGCGAGAGGGCGCAAGGACTTCCTTTGTCCCAAATCT
GTGCGGAGCCGAAATCTGGGAGGCGCCGCCGCACCCCCTCTAGCGGGCGCGGGGCGAAGCGGTGCGGCGC
CGGCAGGAAGGAAATGGGCGGGGAGGGCCTTCGTGCGTCGCCGCGCCGCCGTCCCCTTCTCCCTCTCCAG
CCTCGGGGCTGTCCGCGGGGGGACGGCTGCCTTCGGGGGGGACGGGGCAGGGCGGGGTTCGGCTTCTGGC
GTGTGACCGGCGGCTCTAGAGCCTCTGCTAACCATGTTCATGCCTTCTTCTTTTTCCTACAGCTCCTGGG
CAACGTGCTGGTTATTGTGCTGTCTCATCATTTTGGCAAAGAATTAATTAAGTTTAAACGGCGCGCCGAT
ATCTTAAGATCTATGAGCGGTGATTGCGCTGGTCTGGTTTCAGTGTTTGGGAGTGTTCACTGTCAGTCGT
CTAAGAATAAAGCCGGTGGGGATCTGCAAGCGACTTCTGTTCTAACCACATATTGGCCGCATCTTGCGAT
TGGTGGCAGTATCATCTTGATCATCCTCCTGCTGGGTCTATTTTACTGTTGTTATCTCAAGTGGAAGACG
TCACATATTCGTCGTACTTATCACAAGGAGTTGGTGGCGCTAACTCGCGGCTATGTCAGGCCGATCCCGG
CGGACGTTACCAGTGTCTGAAGATCTTCGAATTCACTCCTCAGGTGCAGGCTGCCTATCAGAAGGTGGTG
GCTGGTGTGGCCAATGCCCTGGCTCACAAATACCACTGAGATCGATCTTTTTCCCTCTGCCAAAAATTAT
GGGGACATCATGAAGCCCCTTGAGCATCTGACTTCTGGCTAATAAAGGAAATTTATTTTCATTGCAATAG
TGTGTTGGAATTTTTTGTGTCTCTCACTCGGAAGGACATATGGGAGGGCAAATCATTTAAAACATCAGAA
TGAGTATTTGGTTTAGAGTTTGGCAACATATGCCCATATGCTGGCTGCCATGAACAAAGGTTGGCTATAA
AGAGGTCATCAGTATATGAAACAGCCCCCTGCTGTCCATTCCTTATTCCATAGAAAAGCCTTGACTTGAG
GTTAGATTTTTTTTATATTTTGTTTTGTGTTATTTTTTTCTTTAACATCCCTAAAATTTTCCTTACATGT
TTTACTAGCCAGATTTTTCCTCCTCTCCTGACTACTCCCAGTCATAGCTGTCCCTCTTCTCTTATGGAGA
TCCCTCGACCTGCAGCCCAAGCTCTGTGGAATGTGTGTCAGTTAGGGTGTGGAAAGTCCCCAGGCTCCCC
AGCAGGCAGAAGTATGCAAAGCATGCATCTCAATTAGTCAGCAACCAGGTGTGGAAAGTCCCCAGGCTCC
CCAGCAGGCAGAAGTATGCAAAGCATGCATCTCAATTAGTCAGCAACCATAGTCCCGCCCCTAACTCCGC
CCATCCCGCCCCTAACTCCGCCCAGTTTCCGCCCTTCTCCGCCCCATGGCTGACTAATTTTTTTTATTTA
TGCAGAGGCCGAGGCCGCCTCGGCCTCTGAGCTATTCCAGAAGTAGTGAGGAGGCTTTTTTGGAGGCCTA
GGCTTTTGCAAAAAGCTTGCATGCCTGCAGGTCGGCCGCCACGACCGGTGCCGCCACCATCCCCTGACCC
ACGCCCCTGACCCCTCACAAGGAGACGACCTTCCATGACCGAGTACAAGCCCACGGTGCGCCTCGCCACC
CGCGACGACGTCCCCCGGGCCGTACGCACCCTCGCCGCCGCGTTCGCCGACTACCCCGCCACGCGCCACA
CCGTCGACCCGGACCGCCACATCGAGCGGGTCACCGAGCTGCAAGAACTCTTCCTCACGCGCGTCGGGCT
CGACATCGGCAAGGTGTGGGTCGCGGACGACGGCGCCGCGGTGGCGGTCTGGACCACGCCGGAGAGCGTC
GAAGCGGGGGCGGTGTTCGCCGAGATCGGCCCGCGCATGGCCGAGTTGAGCGGTTCCCGGCTGGCCGCGC
AGCAACAGATGGAAGGCCTCCTGGCGCCGCACCGGCCCAAGGAGCCCGCGTGGTTCCTGGCCACCGTCGG
CGTCTCGCCCGACCACCAGGGCAAGGGTCTGGGCAGCGCCGTCGTGCTCCCCGGAGTGGAGGCGGCCGAG
CGCGCCGGGGTGCCCGCCTTCCTGGAGACCTCCGCGCCCCGCAACCTCCCCTTCTACGAGCGGCTCGGCT
TCACCGTCACCGCCGACGTCGAGGTGCCCGAAGGACCGCGCACCTGGTGCATGACCCGCAAGCCCGGTGC
CTGACGCCCGCCCCACGACCCGCAGCGCCCGACCGAAAGGAGCGCACGACCCCATGGCTCCGACCGAAGC
CACCCGGGGCGGCCCCGCCGACCCCGCACCCGCCCCCGAGGCCCACCGACTCTAGAGGATCATAATCAGC
CATACCACATTTGTAGAGGTTTTACTTGCTTTAAAAAACCTCCCACACCTCCCCCTGAACCTGAAACATA
AAATGAATGCAATTGTTGTTGTTAACTTGTTTATTGCAGCTTATAATGGTTACAAATAAAGCAATAGCAT
CACAAATTTCACAAATAAAGCATTTTTTTCACTGCATTCTAGTTGTGGTTTGTCCAAACTCATCAATGTA
TCTTATCATGTCTGGATCCGCTGCATTAATGAATCGGCCAACGCGCGGGGAGAGGCGGTTTGCGTATTGG
GCGCTCTTCCGCTTCCTCGCTCACTGACTCGCTGCGCTCGGTCGTTCGGCTGCGGCGAGCGGTATCAGCT
CACTCAAAGGCGGTAATACGGTTATCCACAGAATCAGGGGATAACGCAGGAAAGAACATGTGAGCAAAAG
GCCAGCAAAAGGCCAGGAACCGTAAAAAGGCCGCGTTGCTGGCGTTTTTCCATAGGCTCCGCCCCCCTGA
CGAGCATCACAAAAATCGACGCTCAAGTCAGAGGTGGCGAAACCCGACAGGACTATAAAGATACCAGGCG
TTTCCCCCTGGAAGCTCCCTCGTGCGCTCTCCTGTTCCGACCCTGCCGCTTACCGGATACCTGTCCGCCT
TTCTCCCTTCGGGAAGCGTGGCGCTTTCTCATAGCTCACGCTGTAGGTATCTCAGTTCGGTGTAGGTCGT
TCGCTCCAAGCTGGGCTGTGTGCACGAACCCCCCGTTCAGCCCGACCGCTGCGCCTTATCCGGTAACTAT
CGTCTTGAGTCCAACCCGGTAAGACACGACTTATCGCCACTGGCAGCAGCCACTGGTAACAGGATTAGCA
GAGCGAGGTATGTAGGCGGTGCTACAGAGTTCTTGAAGTGGTGGCCTAACTACGGCTACACTAGAAGAAC
AGTATTTGGTATCTGCGCTCTGCTGAAGCCAGTTACCTTCGGAAAAAGAGTTGGTAGCTCTTGATCCGGC
AAACAAACCACCGCTGGTAGCGGTGGTTTTTTTGTTTGCAAGCAGCAGATTACGCGCAGAAAAAAAGGAT
CTCAAGAAGATCCTTTGATCTTTTCTACGGGGTCTGACGCTCAGTGGAACGAAAACTCACGTTAAGGGAT
TTTGGTCATGAGATTATCAAAAAGGATCTTCACCTAGATCCTTTTAAATTAAAAATGAAGTTTTAAATCA
ATCTAAAGTATATATGAGTAAACTTGGTCTGACAGTTACCAATGCTTAATCAGTGAGGCACCTATCTCAG
CGATCTGTCTATTTCGTTCATCCATAGTTGCCTGACTCCCCGTCGTGTAGATAACTACGATACGGGAGGG
CTTACCATCTGGCCCCAGTGCTGCAATGATACCGCGAGACCCACGCTCACCGGCTCCAGATTTATCAGCA
ATAAACCAGCCAGCCGGAAGGGCCGAGCGCAGAAGTGGTCCTGCAACTTTATCCGCCTCCATCCAGTCTA
TTAATTGTTGCCGGGAAGCTAGAGTAAGTAGTTCGCCAGTTAATAGTTTGCGCAACGTTGTTGCCATTGC
TACAGGCATCGTGGTGTCACGCTCGTCGTTTGGTATGGCTTCATTCAGCTCCGGTTCCCAACGATCAAGG
CGAGTTACATGATCCCCCATGTTGTGCAAAAAAGCGGTTAGCTCCTTCGGTCCTCCGATCGTTGTCAGAA
GTAAGTTGGCCGCAGTGTTATCACTCATGGTTATGGCAGCACTGCATAATTCTCTTACTGTCATGCCATC
CGTAAGATGCTTTTCTGTGACTGGTGAGTACTCAACCAAGTCATTCTGAGAATAGTGTATGCGGCGACCG
AGTTGCTCTTGCCCGGCGTCAATACGGGATAATACCGCGCCACATAGCAGAACTTTAAAAGTGCTCATCA
TTGGAAAACGTTCTTCGGGGCGAAAACTCTCAAGGATCTTACCGCTGTTGAGATCCAGTTCGATGTAACC
CACTCGTGCACCCAACTGATCTTCAGCATCTTTTACTTTCACCAGCGTTTCTGGGTGAGCAAAAACAGGA
AGGCAAAATGCCGCAAAAAAGGGAATAAGGGCGACACGGAAATGTTGAATACTCATACTCTTCCTTTTTC
AATATTATTGAAGCATTTATCAGGGTTATTGTCTCATGAGCGGATACATATTTGAATGTATTTAGAAAAA
TAAACAAATAGGGGTTCCGCGCACATTTCCCCGAAAAGTGCCACCTGGGTC
Features (pLannotate 1.2.2; 15 found; start..end, strand, type, name):
      1..380     +  enhancer       CMV enhancer: human cytomegalovirus immediate early enhancer
    382..657     +  promoter       chicken β-actin promoter: No description available
    658..1672    +  intron         chimeric intron: chimera between introns from chicken β-actin and rabbit β-globin
   2059..2136    +  CDS            HBB (fragment): HBB_PONPY - Experimental evidence at transcript level: Swiss-Prot protein existence level 2. Involved in oxygen transport from the lung to the various peripheral tissues. From Pongo pygmaeus (Bornean orangutan).
   2211..2266    +  polyA_signal   β-globin poly(A) signal: rabbit β-globin polyadenylation signal (Gil and Proudfoot, 1987)
   2623..2952    +  promoter       SV40 promoter: SV40 enhancer and early promoter
   2953..2974    -  misc_feature   MCS (fragment): pUC18/19 multiple cloning site
   3045..3644    +  CDS            PuroR: puromycin N-acetyltransferase; pac from Streptomyces alboniger; confers resistance to puromycin
   3694..3759    +  CDS            dmpM (fragment): DMPM_STRAD - Protein inferred from homology: Swiss-Prot protein existence level 3. From Streptomyces alboniger.
   3768..3851    +  CDS            large T antigen (fragment): large T antigen from SV40 (simian virus 40)
   3874..4008    +  polyA_signal   SV40 poly(A) signal: SV40 polyadenylation signal
   4010..4064    -  CDS            lacI (fragment): lac repressor; lacI; The lac repressor binds to the lac operator to inhibit transcription in E. coli. This inhibition can be relieved by adding lactose or isopropyl-β-D-thiogalactopyranoside (IPTG).
   4247..4835    -  rep_origin     ori: high-copy-number ColE1/pMB1/pBR322/pUC origin of replication
   5006..5866    -  CDS            AmpR: β-lactamase; bla; confers resistance to ampicillin, carbenicillin, and related antibiotics
   5867..5971    -  promoter       AmpR promoter: bla
