[The description below was written by a language model from this plasmid's Addgene catalogue record and pLannotate feature annotations shown in this document.]
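Description:
pCAG-FAST-p10 is a 6,001 bp mammalian expression plasmid built on the pCAGGS backbone and designed to express the p10 fusion-associated small transmembrane (FAST) protein of Nelson Bay orthoreovirus in mammalian cells. It is propagated in E. coli through a high-copy ColE1/pUC-type origin of replication and selected with ampicillin via a β-lactamase gene under its own bla promoter. For selection in mammalian cells it carries a separate cassette in which the SV40 enhancer/early promoter drives puromycin N-acetyltransferase, terminated by the SV40 polyadenylation signal.

The 288 bp p10-FAST coding sequence was inserted by Gibson cloning downstream of the composite CAG promoter, which is annotated here as its three parts: the human cytomegalovirus immediate-early enhancer, the chicken β-actin promoter, and a chimeric chicken β-actin/rabbit β-globin intron. Together these give strong, broadly active constitutive transcription. The automated feature table does not annotate the insert itself, but an unannotated gap between the end of the intron and the rabbit β-globin 3′ region and poly(A) signal is where it would be expected to sit. The short HBB, dmpM, large T antigen, lacI and MCS hits appear to be fragmentary matches to backbone and flanking sequences rather than functional genes.

FAST proteins are small viral membrane proteins that induce cell–cell fusion and syncytium formation. The plasmid was deposited with a publication describing an entirely plasmid-based reverse genetics system for rotaviruses, which suggests use as a helper plasmid in that setting, although the record itself states only that it serves to express p10-FAST in mammalian cells.
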