Addgene plasmid #89152: pCAG-FAST-p10
Purpose: Express p10-FAST in mammalian cells
Depositing lab: Takeshi Kobayashi. Depositing organization: The University of Osaka. Publication: Entirely plasmid-based reverse genetics system for rotaviruses. Kanai Y, Komoto S, Kawagishi T, Nouda R, Nagasawa N, Onishi M, Matsuura Y, Taniguchi K, Kobayashi T. Proc Natl Acad Sci U S A. 2017 Jan 30. pii: 201618424. doi: 10.1073/pnas.1618424114. PubMed 28137864.
Backbone
  Vector backbone: pCAGGS
  Backbone size w/o insert (bp): 5713
  Total vector size (bp): 6001
  Vector type: Mammalian Expression
  Selectable markers: Puromycin
Growth in bacteria
  Bacterial resistance: Ampicillin, 100 μg/mL
  Growth temperature: 37°C
  Growth strain: DH5alpha
  Copy number: Unknown
Gene/Insert
  Gene/Insert name: NBV p10-FAST
  Species: NelsonBay orthoreovirus
  Insert size (bp): 288
  GenBank ID: AB521793
  Promoter: CAG promotor
  Cloning method: Gibson Cloning
  Sequencing primers: 5′ CTAGAGCCTCTGCTAACCATGTTC; 3′ TCAGTGGTATTTGTGAGCCAGG
Terms and licenses: Academic/Nonprofit Terms; Industry Terms: Not Available to Industry
How to cite: pCAG-FAST-p10 was a gift from Takeshi Kobayashi (Addgene plasmid # 89152 ; http://n2t.net/addgene:89152 ; RRID:Addgene_89152)
