>Addgene plasmid #89152 | pCAG-FAST-p10 | addgene partial sequence | sequence record 176099 | Addgene partial plasmid next-generation sequencing result (a portion of the CAG promoter is not represented)
CCTTTGTCCCAAATCTGTGCGGAGCCGAAATCTGGGAGGCGCCGCCGCACCCCCTCTAGCGGGCGCGGGG
CGAAGCGGTGCGGCGCCGGCAGGAAGGAAATGGGCGGGGAGGGCCTTCGTGCGTCGCCGCGCCGCCGTCC
CCTTCTCCCTCTCCAGCCTCGGGGCTGTCCGCGGGGGGACGGCTGCCTTCGGGGGGGACGGGGCAGGGCG
GGGTTCGGCTTCTGGCGTGTGACCGGCGGCTCTAGAGCCTCTGCTAACCATGTTCATGCCTTCTTCTTTT
TCCTACAGCTCCTGGGCAACGTGCTGGTTATTGTGCTGTCTCATCATTTTGGCAAAGAATTAATTAAGTT
TAAACGGCGCGCCGATATCTTAAGATCTATGAGCGGTGATTGCGCTGGTCTGGTTTCAGTGTTTGGGAGT
GTTCACTGTCAGTCGTCTAAGAATAAAGCCGGTGGGGATCTGCAAGCGACTTCTGTTCTAACCACATATT
GGCCGCATCTTGCGATTGGTGGCAGTATCATCTTGATCATCCTCCTGCTGGGTCTATTTTACTGTTGTTA
TCTCAAGTGGAAGACGTCACATATTCGTCGTACTTATCACAAGGAGTTGGTGGCGCTAACTCGCGGCTAT
GTCAGGCCGATCCCGGCGGACGTTACCAGTGTCTGAAGATCTTCGAATTCACTCCTCAGGTGCAGGCTGC
CTATCAGAAGGTGGTGGCTGGTGTGGCCAATGCCCTGGCTCACAAATACCACTGAGATCGATCTTTTTCC
CTCTGCCAAAAATTATGGGGACATCATGAAGCCCCTTGAGCATCTGACTTCTGGCTAATAAAGGAAATTT
ATTTTCATTGCAATAGTGTGTTGGAATTTTTTGTGTCTCTCACTCGGAAGGACATATGGGAGGGCAAATC
ATTTAAAACATCAGAATGAGTATTTGGTTTAGAGTTTGGCAACATATGCCCATATGCTGGCTGCCATGAA
CAAAGGTTGGCTATAAAGAGGTCATCAGTATATGAAACAGCCCCCTGCTGTCCATTCCTTATTCCATAGA
AAAGCCTTGACTTGAGGTTAGATTTTTTTTATATTTTGTTTTGTGTTATTTTTTTCTTTAACATCCCTAA
AATTTTCCTTACATGTTTTACTAGCCAGATTTTTCCTCCTCTCCTGACTACTCCCAGTCATAGCTGTCCC
TCTTCTCTTATGGAGATCCCTCGACCTGCAGCCCAAGCTCTGTGGAATGTGTGTCAGTTAGGGTGTGGAA
AGTCCCCAGGCTCCCCAGCAGGCAGAAGTATGCAAAGCATGCATCTCAATTAGTCAGCAACCAGGTGTGG
AAAGTCCCCAGGCTCCCCAGCAGGCAGAAGTATGCAAAGCATGCATCTCAATTAGTCAGCAACCATAGTC
CCGCCCCTAACTCCGCCCATCCCGCCCCTAACTCCGCCCAGTTCCGCCCATTCTCCGCCCCATGGCTGAC
TAATTTTTTTTATTTATGCAGAGGCCGAGGCCGCCTCGGCCTCTGAGCTATTCCAGAAGTAGTGAGGAGG
CTTTTTTGGAGGCCTAGGCTTTTGCAAAAAGCTTGCATGCCTGCAGGTCGGCCGCCACGACCGGTGCCGC
CACCATCCCCTGACCCACGCCCCTGACCCCTCACAAGGAGACGACCTTCCATGACCGAGTACAAGCCCAC
GGTGCGCCTCGCCACCCGCGACGACGTCCCCCGGGCCGTACGCACCCTCGCCGCCGCGTTCGCCGACTAC
CCCGCCACGCGCCACACCGTCGACCCGGACCGCCACATCGAGCGGGTCACCGAGCTGCAAGAACTCTTCC
TCACGCGCGTCGGGCTCGACATCGGCAAGGTGTGGGTCGCGGACGACGGCGCCGCGGTGGCGGTCTGGAC
CACGCCGGAGAGCGTCGAAGCGGGGGCGGTGTTCGCCGAGATCGGCCCGCGCATGGCCGAGTTGAGCGGT
TCCCGGCTGGCCGCGCAGCAACAGATGGAAGGCCTCCTGGCGCCGCACCGGCCCAAGGAGCCCGCGTGGT
TCCTGGCCACCGTCGGCGTCTCGCCCGACCACCAGGGCAAGGGTCTGGGCAGCGCCGTCGTGCTCCCCGG
AGTGGAGGCGGCCGAGCGCGCCGGGGTGCCCGCCTTCCTGGAGACCTCCGCGCCCCGCAACCTCCCCTTC
TACGAGCGGCTCGGCTTCACCGTCACCGCCGACGTCGAGGTGCCCGAAGGACCGCGCACCTGGTGCATGA
CCCGCAAGCCCGGTGCCTGACGCCCGCCCCACGACCCGCAGCGCCCGACCGAAAGGAGCGCACGACCCCA
TGGCTCCGACCGAAGCCACCCGGGGCGGCCCCGCCGACCCCGCACCCGCCCCCGAGGCCCACCGACTCTA
GAGGATCATAATCAGCCATACCACATTTGTAGAGGTTTTACTTGCTTTAAAAAACCTCCCACACCTCCCC
CTGAACCTGAAACATAAAATGAATGCAATTGTTGTTGTTAACTTGTTTATTGCAGCTTATAATGGTTACA
AATAAAGCAATAGCATCACAAATTTCACAAATAAAGCATTTTTTTCACTGCATTCTAGTTGTGGTTTGTC
CAAACTCATCAATGTATCTTATCATGTCTGGATCCGCTGCATTAATGAATCGGCCAACGCGCGGGGAGAG
GCGGTTTGCGTATTGGGCGCTCTTCCGCTTCCTCGCTCACTGACTCGCTGCGCTCGGTCGTTCGGCTGCG
GCGAGCGGTATCAGCTCACTCAAAGGCGGTAATACGGTTATCCACAGAATCAGGGGATAACGCAGGAAAG
AACATGTGAGCAAAAGGCCAGCAAAAGGCCAGGAACCGTAAAAAGGCCGCGTTGCTGGCGTTTTTCCATA
GGCTCCGCCCCCCTGACGAGCATCACAAAAATCGACGCTCAAGTCAGAGGTGGCGAAACCCGACAGGACT
ATAAAGATACCAGGCGTTTCCCCCTGGAAGCTCCCTCGTGCGCTCTCCTGTTCCGACCCTGCCGCTTACC
GGATACCTGTCCGCCTTTCTCCCTTCGGGAAGCGTGGCGCTTTCTCATAGCTCACGCTGTAGGTATCTCA
GTTCGGTGTAGGTCGTTCGCTCCAAGCTGGGCTGTGTGCACGAACCCCCCGTTCAGCCCGACCGCTGCGC
CTTATCCGGTAACTATCGTCTTGAGTCCAACCCGGTAAGACACGACTTATCGCCACTGGCAGCAGCCACT
GGTAACAGGATTAGCAGAGCGAGGTATGTAGGCGGTGCTACAGAGTTCTTGAAGTGGTGGCCTAACTACG
GCTACACTAGAAGAACAGTATTTGGTATCTGCGCTCTGCTGAAGCCAGTTACCTTCGGAAAAAGAGTTGG
TAGCTCTTGATCCGGCAAACAAACCACCGCTGGTAGCGGTGGTTTTTTTGTTTGCAAGCAGCAGATTACG
CGCAGAAAAAAAGGATCTCAAGAAGATCCTTTGATCTTTTCTACGGGGTCTGACGCTCAGTGGAACGAAA
ACTCACGTTAAGGGATTTTGGTCATGAGATTATCAAAAAGGATCTTCACCTAGATCCTTTTAAATTAAAA
ATGAAGTTTTAAATCAATCTAAAGTATATATGAGTAAACTTGGTCTGACAGTTACCAATGCTTAATCAGT
GAGGCACCTATCTCAGCGATCTGTCTATTTCGTTCATCCATAGTTGCCTGACTCCCCGTCGTGTAGATAA
CTACGATACGGGAGGGCTTACCATCTGGCCCCAGTGCTGCAATGATACCGCGAGACCCACGCTCACCGGC
TCCAGATTTATCAGCAATAAACCAGCCAGCCGGAAGGGCCGAGCGCAGAAGTGGTCCTGCAACTTTATCC
GCCTCCATCCAGTCTATTAATTGTTGCCGGGAAGCTAGAGTAAGTAGTTCGCCAGTTAATAGTTTGCGCA
ACGTTGTTGCCATTGCTACAGGCATCGTGGTGTCACGCTCGTCGTTTGGTATGGCTTCATTCAGCTCCGG
TTCCCAACGATCAAGGCGAGTTACATGATCCCCCATGTTGTGCAAAAAAGCGGTTAGCTCCTTCGGTCCT
CCGATCGTTGTCAGAAGTAAGTTGGCCGCAGTGTTATCACTCATGGTTATGGCAGCACTGCATAATTCTC
TTACTGTCATGCCATCCGTAAGATGCTTTTCTGTGACTGGTGAGTACTCAACCAAGTCATTCTGAGAATA
GTGTATGCGGCGACCGAGTTGCTCTTGCCCGGCGTCAATACGGGATAATACCGCGCCACATAGCAGAACT
TTAAAAGTGCTCATCATTGGAAAACGTTCTTCGGGGCGAAAACTCTCAAGGATCTTACCGCTGTTGAGAT
CCAGTTCGATGTAACCCACTCGTGCACCCAACTGATCTTCAGCATCTTTTACTTTCACCAGCGTTTCTGG
GTGAGCAAAAACAGGAAGGCAAAATGCCGCAAAAAAGGGAATAAGGGCGACACGGAAATGTTGAATACTC
ATACTCTTCCTTTTTCAATATTATTGAAGCATTTATCAGGGTTATTGTCTCATGAGCGGATACATATTTG
AATGTATTTAGAAAAATAAACAAATAGGGGTTCCGCGCACATTTCCCCGAAAAGTGCCACCTGGGTCGAC
ATTGATTATTGACTAGTTATTAATAGTAATCAATTACGGGGTCATTAGTTCATAGCCCATATATGGAGTT
CCGCGTTACATAACTTACGGTAAATGGCCCGCCTGGCTGACCGCCCAACGACCCCCGCCCATTGACGTCA
ATAATGACGTATGTTCCCATAGTAACGCCAATAGGGACTTTCCATTGACGTCAATGGGTGGAGTATTTAC
GGTAAACTGCCCACTTGGCAGTACATCAAGTGTATCATATGCCAAGTACGCCCCCTATTGACGTCAATGA
CGGTAAATGGCCCGCCTGGCATTATGCCCAGTACATGACCTTATGGGACTTTCCTACTTGGCAGTACATC
TACGTATTAGTCATCGCTATTACCATGGTCGAGGTGAGCCCCACGTTCTGCTTCACTCTCCCCATCTCCC
CCCCCTCCCCACCCCCAATTTTGTATTTATTTATTTTTTAATTATTTTGTGCAGCGATGGGGGCGGGGGG
G
